>Addgene plasmid #103580 | LSB-hsa-miR-503-5p | depositor full sequence | sequence record 196208 | Full Sequence
AATTGAGGGGATAACGCAGGAAAGAACATGTGAGCAAAAGGCCAGCAAAAGGCCAGGAACCGTAAAAAGG
CCGCGTTGCTGGCGTTTTTCCATAGGCTCCGCCCCCCTGACGAGCATCACAAAAATCGACGCTCAAGTCA
GAGGTGGCGAAACCCGACAGGACTATAAAGATACCAGGCGTTTCCCCCTGGAAGCTCCCTCGTGCGCTCT
CCTGTTCCGACCCTGCCGCTTACCGGATACCTGTCCGCCTTTCTCCCTTCGGGAAGCGTGGCGCTTTCTC
ATAGCTCACGCTGTAGGTATCTCAGTTCGGTGTAGGTCGTTCGCTCCAAGCTGGGCTGTGTGCACGAACC
CCCCGTTCAGCCCGACCGCTGCGCCTTATCCGGTAACTATCGTCTTGAGTCCAACCCGGTAAGACACGAC
TTATCGCCACTGGCAGCAGCCACTGGTAACAGGATTAGCAGAGCGAGGTATGTAGGCGGTGCTACAGAGT
TCTTGAAGTGGTGGCCTAACTACGGCTACACTAGAAGAACAGTATTTGGTATCTGCGCTCTGCTGAAGCC
AGTTACCTTCGGAAAAAGAGTTGGTAGCTCTTGATCCGGCAAACAAACCACCGCTGGTAGCGGTGGTTTT
TTTGTTTGCAAGCAGCAGATTACGCGCAGAAAAAAAGGATCTCAAGAAGATCCTTTGATCTTTTCTACGG
GGTCTGACGCTCAGTGGAACGAAAACTCACGTTAAGGGATTTTGGTCATGAGATTATCAAAAAGGATCTT
CACCTAGATCCTTTTAAATTAAAAATGAAGTTTTAAATCAATCTAAAGTATATATGAGTAAACTTGGTCT
GACAGTTACCAATGCTTAATCAGTGAGGCACCTATCTCAGCGATCTGTCTATTTCGTTCATCCATAGTTG
CCTGACTCCCCGTCGTGTAGATAACTACGATACGGGAGGGCTTACCATCTGGCCCCAGTGCTGCAATGAT
ACCGCGAGAACCACGCTCACCGGCTCCAGATTTATCAGCAATAAACCAGCCAGCCGGAAGGGCCGAGCGC
AGAAGTGGTCCTGCAACTTTATCCGCCTCCATCCAGTCTATTAATTGTTGCCGGGAAGCTAGAGTAAGTA
GTTCGCCAGTTAATAGTTTGCGCAACGTTGTTGCCATTGCTACAGGCATCGTGGTGTCACGCTCGTCGTT
TGGTATGGCTTCATTCAGCTCCGGTTCCCAACGATCAAGGCGAGTTACATGATCCCCCATGTTGTGCAAA
AAAGCGGTTAGCTCCTTCGGTCCTCCGATCGTTGTCAGAAGTAAGTTGGCCGCAGTGTTATCACTCATGG
TTATGGCAGCACTGCATAATTCTCTTACTGTCATGCCATCCGTAAGATGCTTTTCTGTGACTGGTGAGTA
CTCAACCAAGTCATTCTGAGAATAGTGTATGCGGCGACCGAGTTGCTCTTGCCCGGCGTCAATACGGGAT
AATACCGCGCCACATAGCAGAACTTTAAAAGTGCTCATCATTGGAAAACGTTCTTCGGGGCGAAAACTCT
CAAGGATCTTACCGCTGTTGAGATCCAGTTCGATGTAACCCACTCGTGCACCCAACTGATCTTCAGCATC
TTTTACTTTCACCAGCGTTTCTGGGTGAGCAAAAACAGGAAGGCAAAATGCCGCAAAAAAGGGAATAAGG
GCGACACGGAAATGTTGAATACTCATACTCTTCCTTTTTCAATATTATTGAAGCATTTATCAGGGTTATT
GTCTCATGAGCGGATACATATTTGAATGTAGCTCCGAATTTCTCGAGGGCTTGTCGACGACGGCGGTCTC
CGTCGTCAGGATCATGAATTCGACCCGCCTGCCACCATGACCGAGTACAAGCCCACGGTGCGCCTCGCCA
CCCGCGACGACGTCCCCCGGGCCGTACGCACCCTCGCCGCCGCGTTCGCCGACTACCCCGCCACGCGCCA
CACCGTCGACCCGGACCGCCACATCGAGCGGGTCACCGAGCTGCAAGAACTCTTCCTCACGCGCGTCGGG
CTCGACATCGGCAAGGTGTGGGTCGCGGACGACGGCGCCGCGGTGGCGGTCTGGACCACGCCGGAGAGCG
TCGAAGCGGGGGCGGTGTTCGCCGAGATCGGCCCGCGCATGGCCGAGTTGAGCGGTTCCCGGCTGGCCGC
GCAGCAACAGATGGAAGGCCTCCTGGCGCCGCACCGGCCCAAGGAGCCCGCGTGGTTCCTGGCCACCGTC
GGCGTCTCGCCCGACCACCAGGGCAAGGGTCTGGGCAGCGCCGTCGTGCTCCCCGGAGTGGAGGCGGCCG
AGCGCGCCGGGGTGCCCGCCTTCCTGGAGACATCCGCGCCCCGCAACCTCCCCTTCTACGAGCGGCTCGG
CTTCACCGTCACCGCCGACGTCGAGGTGCCCGAAGGACCGCGCACCTGGTGCATGACCCGCAAGCCCGGT
GCCTGATACGCGTGAATTCACTCCTCAGGTGCAGGCTGCCTATCAGAAGGTGGTGGCTGGTGTGGCCAAT
GCCCTGGCTCACAAATACCACTGAGATCTTTTTCCCTCTGCCAAAAATTATGGGGACATCATGAAGCCCC
TTGAGCATCTGACTTCTGGCTAATAAAGGAAATTTATTTTCATTGCAATAGTGTGTTGGAATTTTTTGTG
TCTCTCACTCGGAAGGACATATGGGAGGGCAAATCATTTAAAACATCAGAATGAGTATTTGGTTTAGAGT
TTGGCAACATATGCCCATATGCTGGCTGCCATGAACAAAGGTTGGCTATAAAGAGGTCATCAGTATATGA
AACAGCCCCCTGCTGTCCATTCCTTATTCCATAGAAAAGCCTTGACTTGAGGTTAGATTTTTTTTATATT
TTGTTTTGTGTTATTTTTTTCTTTAACATCCCTAAAATTTTCCTTACATGTTTTACTAGCCAGATTTTTC
CTCCTCTCCTGACTACTCCCAGTCATAGCTGTCCCTCTTCTCTTATGGAGATCCCTCGACCTGCAGCCCA
AGCTTGAATTCTCTAGAATTACCCTGTTATCCCTATGCTTGGTTTACCGAGCTCTTATTGGTTTTCAAAC
TTCATTGACTGTGCCCAACGCGCCTGGGAGCTCACGGGGACAGCCCCCCCCCAAAGCCCCCAGGGATGTA
ATTACGTCCCTCCCCCGCTAGGGGGCAGCAGCGAGCCGCCCGGGGCTCCGCTCCGGTCCGGCGCTCCCCC
CGCATCCCCGAGCCGGCAGCGTGCGGGGACAGCCCGGGCACGGGGAAGGTGGCACGGGATCGCTTTCCTC
TGAACGCTTCTCGCTGCTCTTTGAGCCTGCAGACACCTGGGGGGATACGGGGAAAAAGCTAGGCTGAAAG
ACCGGTTCTTAGAATGACACGCGCCTGGGAGCTCACGGGGACAGCCCCCCCCCAAAGCCCCCAGGGATGT
AATTACGTCCCTCCCCCGCTAGGGGGCAGCAGCGAGCCGCCCGGGGCTCCGCTCCGGTCCGGCGCTCCCC
CCGCATCCCCGAGCCGGCAGCGTGCGGGGACAGCCCGGGCACGGGGAAGGTGGCACGGGATCGCTTTCCT
CTGAACGCTTCTCGCTGCTCTTTGAGCCTGCAGACACCTGGGGGGATACGGGGAAAAAGCTAACTTCTGA
GACGACAACTTTGTATAGAAAAGTTGGCTCCGAATTCGCCCTTGACAGCAGAGATCCAGTTTGGTTAATT
AATTGGCTCCGGTGCCCGTCAGTGGGCAGAGCGCACATCGCCCACAGTCCCCGAGAAGTTGTGGGGAGGG
GTCGGCAATTGAACCGGTGCCTAGAGAAGGTGGCGCGGGGTAAACTGGGAAAGTGATGTCGTGTACTGGC
TCCGCCTTTTTCCCGAGGGTGGGGGAGAACCGTATATAAGTGCAGTAGTCGCCGTGAACGTTCTTTTTCG
CAACGGGTTTGCCGCCAGAACACAGGTAAGTGCCGTGTGTGGTTCCCGCGGGCCTGGCCTCTTTACGGGT
TATGGCCCTTGCGTGCCTTGAATTACTTCCACCTGGCTGCAGTACGTGATTCTTGATCCCGAGCTTCGGG
TTGGAAGTGGGTGGGAGAGTTCGAGGCCTTGCGCTTAAGGAGCCCCTTCGCCTCGTGCTTGAGTTGAGGC
CTGGCCTGGGCGCTGGGGCCGCCGCGTGCGAATCTGGTGGCACCTTCGCGCCTGTCTCGCTGCTTTCGAT
AAGTCTCTAGCCATTTAAAATTTTTGATGACCTGCTGCGACGCTTTTTTTCTGGCAAGATAGTCTTGTAA
ATGCGGGCCAAGATCTGCACACTGGTATTTCGGTTTTTGGGGCCGCGGGCGGCGACGGGGCCCGTGCGTC
CCAGCGCACATGTTCGGCGAGGCGGGGCCTGCGAGCGCGGCCACCGAGAATCGGACGGGGGTAGTCTCAA
GCTGGCCGGCCTGCTCTGGTGCCTGGCCTCGCGCCGCCGTGTATCGCCCCGCCCTGGGCGGCAAGGCTGG
CCCGGTCGGCACCAGTTGCGTGAGCGGAAAGATGGCCGCTTCCCGGCCCTGCTGCAGGGAGCTCAAAATG
GAGGACGCGGCGCTCGGGAGAGCGGGCGGGTGAGTCACCCACACAAAGGAAAAGGGCCTTTCCGTCCTCA
GCCGTCGCTTCATGTGACTCCACGGAGTACCGGGCGCCGTCCAGGCACCTCGATTAGTTCTCGAGCTTTT
GGAGTACGTCGTCTTTAGGTTGGGGGGAGGGGTTTTATGCGATGGAGTTTCCCCACACTGAGTGGGTGGA
GACTGAAGTTAGGCCAGCTTGGCACTTGATGTAATTCTCCTTGGAATTTGCCCTTTTTGAGTTTGGATCT
TGGTTCATTCTCAAGCCTCAGACAGTGGTTCAAAGTTTTTTTCTTCCATTTCAGGTGTCGTGAGAAGGGC
GAATTCGACCCAAGTTTGTACAAAAAAGCAGGCTGGATCCAGGTGCCACCATGGTGAGCGAGCTGATTAA
GGAGAACATGCACATGAAGCTGTACATGGAGGGCACCGTGAACAACCACCACTTCAAGTGCACATCCGAG
GGCGAAGGCAAGCCCTACGAGGGCACCCAGACCATGAGAATCAAGGCGGTCGAGGGCGGCCCTCTCCCCT
TCGCCTTCGACATCCTGGCTACCAGCTTCATGTACGGCAGCAAAACCTTCATCAACCACACCCAGGGCAT
CCCCGACTTCTTTAAGCAGTCCTTCCCCGAGGGCTTCACATGGGAGAGAGTCACCACATACGAAGATGGG
GGCGTGCTGACCGCTACCCAGGACACCAGCCTCCAGGACGGCTGCCTCATCTACAACGTCAAGATCAGAG
GGGTGAACTTCCCATCCAACGGCCCTGTGATGCAGAAGAAAACACTCGGCTGGGAGGCCTCCACCGAGAC
ACTGTACCCCGCTGACGGCGGCCTGGAAGGCAGAGCCGACATGGCCCTGAAGCTCGTGGGCGGGGGCCAC
CTGATCTGCAACCTTAAGACCACATACAGATCCAAGAAACCCGCTAAGAACCTCAAGATGCCCGGCGTCT
ACTATGTGGACAGGAGACTGGAAAGAATCAAGGAGGCCGACAAAGAGACATACGTCGAGCAGCACGAGGT
GGCTGTGGCCAGATACTGCGACCTCCCTAGCAAACTGGGGCACAAACTTAATTGAGAATTCTACCACCCA
GCTTTCTTGTACAAAGTGGTACGTCTCAAGACCAGAGGTCTCTGCTTCTCCTTCCCTGCAGAACTGTTCC
CGCTGCTACTGCAGAACTGTTCCCGCTGCTACTGCAGAACTGTTCCCGCTGCTACTGCAGAACTGTTCCC
GCTGCTACAACCAGAAGAGACCTGTGCTTCACTCCTCAGGTGCAGGCTGCCTATCAGAAGGTGGTGGCTG
GTGTGGCCAATGCCCTGGCTCACAAATACCACTGAGATCTTTTTCCCTCTGCCAAAAATTATGGGGACAT
CATGAAGCCCCTTGAGCATCTGACTTCTGGCTAATAAAGGAAATTTATTTTCATTGCAATAGTGTGTTGG
AATTTTTTGTGTCTCTCACTCGGAAGGACATATGGGAGGGCAAATCATTTAAAACATCAGAATGAGTATT
TGGTTTAGAGTTTGGCAACATATGCCCATATGCTGGCTGCCATGAACAAAGGTTGGCTATAAAGAGGTCA
TCAGTATATGAAACAGCCCCCTGCTGTCCATTCCTTATTCCATAGAAAAGCCTTGACTTGAGGTTAGATT
TTTTTTATATTTTGTTTTGTGTTATTTTTTTCTTTAACATCCCTAAAATTTTCCTTACATGTTTTACTAG
CCAGATTTTTCCTCCTCTCCTGACTACTCCCAGTCATAGCTGTCCCTCTTCTCTTATGGAGATCCCGAGC
GGTGCGTTTTTATGCTTGTAGTATTGTATAATGTTTTTAAGATCCAAGCTTCTGACCTCTTCTCTTCCTC
CCACAGGGCCTCGAGACAATTGCATCGATGGTACCAGTGAAAGTCTGCAATGAATTCGAGTTGGCGCGCC
TGTCATTCTAAATCTCTCTTTCAGCCTAAAGCTTTTTCCCCGTATCCCCCCAGGTGTCTGCAGGCTCAAA
GAGCAGCGAGAAGCGTTCAGAGGAAAGCGATCCCGTGCCACCTTCCCCGTGCCCGGGCTGTCCCCGCACG
CTGCCGGCTCGGGGATGCGGGGGGAGCGCCGGACCGGAGCGGAGCCCCGGGCGGCTCGCTGCTGCCCCCT
AGCGGGGGAGGGACGTAATTACATCCCTGGGGGCTTTGGGAGGGGGCTGTCCCCGTGAGCTCCCAGGCGC
GCCTGTCATTCTAAATCTCTCTTTCAGCCTAAAGCTTTTTCCCCGTATCCCCCCAGGTGTCTGCAGGCTC
AAAGAGCAGCGAGAAGCGTTCAGAGGAAAGCGATCCCGTGCCACCTTCCCCGTGCCCGGGCTGTCCCCGC
ACGCTGCCGGCTCGGGGATGCGGGGGGAGCGCCGGACCGGAGCGGAGCCCCGGGCGGCTCGCTGCTGCCC
CCTAGCGGGGGAGGGACGTAATTACATCCCTGGGGGCTTTGGGGGGGGGCTGTCCCCGTGAGCTCCCAGG
CGCGCCAACTCGGTACCGTATCGATGTCGACGTTAACGCTAGTGATATCAACTTTGTATAGAAAAGTTGG
CTCCGAATTCGCCCTTGACAGCAGAGATCCAGTTTGGTTAATTAATTGGCTCCGGTGCCCGTCAGTGGGC
AGAGCGCACATCGCCCACAGTCCCCGAGAAGTTGTGGGGAGGGGTCGGCAATTGAACCGGTGCCTAGAGA
AGGTGGCGCGGGGTAAACTGGGAAAGTGATGTCGTGTACTGGCTCCGCCTTTTTCCCGAGGGTGGGGGAG
AACCGTATATAAGTGCAGTAGTCGCCGTGAACGTTCTTTTTCGCAACGGGTTTGCCGCCAGAACACAGGT
AAGTGCCGTGTGTGGTTCCCGCGGGCCTGGCCTCTTTACGGGTTATGGCCCTTGCGTGCCTTGAATTACT
TCCACCTGGCTGCAGTACGTGATTCTTGATCCCGAGCTTCGGGTTGGAAGTGGGTGGGAGAGTTCGAGGC
CTTGCGCTTAAGGAGCCCCTTCGCCTCGTGCTTGAGTTGAGGCCTGGCCTGGGCGCTGGGGCCGCCGCGT
GCGAATCTGGTGGCACCTTCGCGCCTGTCTCGCTGCTTTCGATAAGTCTCTAGCCATTTAAAATTTTTGA
TGACCTGCTGCGACGCTTTTTTTCTGGCAAGATAGTCTTGTAAATGCGGGCCAAGATCTGCACACTGGTA
TTTCGGTTTTTGGGGCCGCGGGCGGCGACGGGGCCCGTGCGTCCCAGCGCACATGTTCGGCGAGGCGGGG
CCTGCGAGCGCGGCCACCGAGAATCGGACGGGGGTAGTCTCAAGCTGGCCGGCCTGCTCTGGTGCCTGGC
CTCGCGCCGCCGTGTATCGCCCCGCCCTGGGCGGCAAGGCTGGCCCGGTCGGCACCAGTTGCGTGAGCGG
AAAGATGGCCGCTTCCCGGCCCTGCTGCAGGGAGCTCAAAATGGAGGACGCGGCGCTCGGGAGAGCGGGC
GGGTGAGTCACCCACACAAAGGAAAAGGGCCTTTCCGTCCTCAGCCGTCGCTTCATGTGACTCCACGGAG
TACCGGGCGCCGTCCAGGCACCTCGATTAGTTCTCGAGCTTTTGGAGTACGTCGTCTTTAGGTTGGGGGG
AGGGGTTTTATGCGATGGAGTTTCCCCACACTGAGTGGGTGGAGACTGAAGTTAGGCCAGCTTGGCACTT
GATGTAATTCTCCTTGGAATTTGCCCTTTTTGAGTTTGGATCTTGGTTCATTCTCAAGCCTCAGACAGTG
GTTCAAAGTTTTTTTCTTCCATTTCAGGTGTCGTGAGAAGGGCGAATTCGACCCAAGTTTGTACAAAAAA
GCAGGCTCGCCACCATGGTGAGCAAGGGCGAGGAGCTGTTCACCGGGGTGGTGCCCATCCTGGTCGAGCT
GGACGGCGACGTAAACGGCCACAAGTTCAGCGTGAGGGGCGAGGGCGAGGGCGATGCCACCAACGGCAAG
CTGACCCTGAAGTTCATCTGCACCACCGGCAAGCTGCCCGTGCCCTGGCCCACCCTCGTGACCACCCTGA
GCCACGGCGTGCAGTGCTTCGCCCGCTACCCCGACCACATGAAGCAGCACGACTTCTTCAAGTCCGCCAT
GCCCGAAGGCTACGTCCAGGAGCGCACCATCTTCTTCAAGGACGACGGCACCTACAAGACCCGCGCCGAG
GTGAAGTTCGAGGGCGACACCCTAGTGAACCGCATCGAGCTGAAGGGCGTCGACTTCAAGGAGGACGGCA
ACATCCTGGGGCACAAGCTGGAGTACAACTTCAACAGCCACAACATCTATATCATGGCCGTCAAGCAGAA
GAACGGCATCAAGGTGAACTTCAAGATCCGCCACAACGTGGAGGACGGCAGCGTGCAGCTCGCCGACCAC
TACCAGCAGAACACCCCCATCGGCGACGGCCCCGTGCTGCTGCCCGACAGCCACTACCTGAGCACCCAGT
CCGTGCTGAGCAAAGACCCCAACGAGAAGCGCGATCACATGGTCCTGCTGGAGTTCCGCACCGCCGCCGG
GATCACTCTCGGCATGGACGAGCTGTACAAGTAATACCACCCAGCTTTCTTGTACAAAGTGGTACGCGTG
AATTCACTCCTCAGGTGCAGGCTGCCTATCAGAAGGTGGTGGCTGGTGTGGCCAATGCCCTGGCTCACAA
ATACCACTGAGATCTTTTTCCCTCTGCCAAAAATTATGGGGACATCATGAAGCCCCTTGAGCATCTGACT
TCTGGCTAATAAAGGAAATTTATTTTCATTGCAATAGTGTGTTGGAATTTTTTGTGTCTCTCACTCGGAA
GGACATATGGGAGGGCAAATCATTTAAAACATCAGAATGAGTATTTGGTTTAGAGTTTGGCAACATATGC
CCATATGCTGGCTGCCATGAACAAAGGTTGGCTATAAAGAGGTCATCAGTATATGAAACAGCCCCCTGCT
GTCCATTCCTTATTCCATAGAAAAGCCTTGACTTGAGGTTAGATTTTTTTTATATTTTGTTTTGTGTTAT
TTTTTTCTTTAACATCCCTAAAATTTTCCTTACATGTTTTACTAGCCAGATTTTTCCTCCTCTCCTGACT
ACTCCCAGTCATAGCTGTCCCTCTTCTCTTATGGAGATCCCTCGACCTGCAGCCCAAGCTTGGCGTAATC
ATGGTCATAGCTGTTTCCTGTGTGAAATTGTTATCCGCTCACAATTCCACACAACATACGAGCCGGAAGC
ATAAAGTGTAAAGCCTGGGGTGCCTAATGAGTGAGCTAACTCACATTAATTGCGTTGCGCTCACTGCCCG
CTTTCCAGTCGGGAAACCTGTCGTGCCAGCGGATCGACAGTACTAAGCTTGGTCTAATACCCAATCTCTC
GTCTTATCCAGATGTTTTATACGCCTCTGGCCCGTGTCTCAAAATCTCTGATGTTACATTGCACAAGATA
AAATAATATCATCATGAACAATAAAACTGTCTGCTTACATAAACAGTAATACAAGGGGTGTTATGAGCCA
TATTCAACGGGAAACGTCGAGGCCGCGATTAAATTCCAACATGGATGCTGATTTATATGGGTATAAATGG
GCTCGCGATAATGTCGGGCAATCAGGTGCGACAATCTATCGCTTGTATGGGAAGCCCGATGCGCCAGAGT
TGTTTCTGAAACATGGCAAAGGTAGCGTTGCCAATGATGTTACAGATGAGATGGTCAGACTAAACTGGCT
GACGGAATTTATGCCTCTTCCGACCATCAAGCATTTTATCCGTACTCCTGATGATGCATGGTTACTCACC
ACTGCGATCCCCGGAAAAACAGCATTCCAGGTATTAGAAGAATATCCTGATTCAGGTGAAAATATTGTTG
ATGCGCTGGCAGTGTTCCTGCGCCGGTTGCATTCGATTCCTGTTTGTAATTGTCCTTTTAACAGCGATCG
CGTATTTCGTCTCGCTCAGGCGCAATCACGAATGAATAACGGTTTGGTTGATGCGAGTGATTTTGATGAC
GAGCGTAATGGCTGGCCTGTTGAACAAGTCTGGAAAGAAATGCATAAACTTTTGCCATTCTCACCGGATT
CAGTCGTCACTCATGGTGATTTCTCACTTGATAACCTTATTTTTGACGAGGGGAAATTAATAGGTTGTAT
TGATGTTGGACGAGTCGGAATCGCAGACCGATACCAGGATCTTGCCATCCTATGGAACTGCCTCGGTGAG
TTTTCTCCTTCATTACAGAAACGGCTTTTTCAAAAATATGGTATTGATAATCCTGATATGAATAAATTGC
AGTTTCATTTGATGCTCGATGAGTTTTTCTAATCAGAATTGGTTAATTGGTTGTAACACTGGCAGAGCAT
TACGCTGACTTGACGGGACGGCGCAAGCTCATGACCAAAATCCCTTAACGTGAGTTACGCGTCGTTCCAC
TGAGCGTCAGAGGTATCACTAGTATTACAGAGGTAAGTTATAACAGTCGCCTAACCC
Features (pLannotate 1.2.2; 28 found; start..end, strand, type, name):
     87..675     -  rep_origin     ori: high-copy-number ColE1/pMB1/pBR322/pUC origin of replication
    846..1706    -  CDS            AmpR: β-lactamase; bla; confers resistance to ampicillin, carbenicillin, and related antibiotics
   1707..1778    -  promoter       AmpR promoter: bla
   1857..2456    +  CDS            PuroR: puromycin N-acetyltransferase; pac from Streptomyces alboniger; confers resistance to puromycin
   2461..2541    +  CDS            HBB (fragment): HBB_PONPY - Experimental evidence at transcript level: Swiss-Prot protein existence level 2. Involved in oxygen transport from the lung to the various peripheral tissues. From Pongo pygmaeus (Bornean orangutan).
   2612..2667    +  polyA_signal   β-globin poly(A) signal: rabbit β-globin polyadenylation signal (Gil and Proudfoot, 1987)
   3646..3666    +  protein_bind   attB4: mutant version of attB; core recombination site for the Gateway® BP reaction BP Clonase™
   3734..3945    +  promoter       EF-1α core promoter: core promoter for human elongation factor EF-1α
   3946..4884    +  intron         EF-1α intron A: intron upstream of the start codon of human EF-1α
   4911..4931    +  protein_bind   attB1: mutant version of attB; core recombination site for the Gateway® BP reaction BP Clonase™
   4951..5646    +  CDS            mKate2: mKate2 is a basic (constitutively fluorescent) red fluorescent protein published in 2009, derived from Entacmaea quadricolor. It is reported to be a rapidly-maturing monomer with moderate acid sensitivity.
   5666..5690    -  protein_bind   attB2: mutant version of attB; recombination site for the Gateway® BP reaction BP Clonase™
   5838..5912    +  CDS            HBB (fragment): HBB_PONPY - Experimental evidence at transcript level: Swiss-Prot protein existence level 2. Involved in oxygen transport from the lung to the various peripheral tissues. From Pongo pygmaeus (Bornean orangutan).
   5983..6038    +  polyA_signal   β-globin poly(A) signal: rabbit β-globin polyadenylation signal (Gil and Proudfoot, 1987)
   6422..6447    +  misc_feature   SA: splice acceptor site
   7119..7139    +  protein_bind   attB4: mutant version of attB; core recombination site for the Gateway® BP reaction BP Clonase™
   7207..7418    +  promoter       EF-1α core promoter: core promoter for human elongation factor EF-1α
   7419..8357    +  intron         EF-1α intron A: intron upstream of the start codon of human EF-1α
   8384..8404    +  protein_bind   attB1: mutant version of attB; core recombination site for the Gateway® BP reaction BP Clonase™
   8415..9131    +  CDS            EBFP2: EBFP2 is a basic (constitutively fluorescent) blue fluorescent protein published in 2007, derived from Aequorea victoria. It is reported to be a rapidly-maturing monomer with moderate acid sensitivity.
   9139..9163    -  protein_bind   attB2: mutant version of attB; recombination site for the Gateway® BP reaction BP Clonase™
   9167..9247    +  CDS            HBB (fragment): HBB_PONPY - Experimental evidence at transcript level: Swiss-Prot protein existence level 2. Involved in oxygen transport from the lung to the various peripheral tissues. From Pongo pygmaeus (Bornean orangutan).
   9318..9373    +  polyA_signal   β-globin poly(A) signal: rabbit β-globin polyadenylation signal (Gil and Proudfoot, 1987)
   9756..9778    -  protein_bind   lac operator (fragment): The lac repressor binds to the lac operator to inhibit transcription in E. coli. This inhibition can be relieved by adding lactose or isopropyl-β-D-thiogalactopyranoside (IPTG). lac repressor encoded by lacI
   9782..9812    -  promoter       lac promoter: promoter for the E. coli lac operon
   9827..9848    -  protein_bind   CAP binding site: CAP binding activates transcription in the presence of cAMP. E. coli catabolite activator protein
   9861..9900    -  CDS            lacI (fragment): lac repressor; lacI; The lac repressor binds to the lac operator to inhibit transcription in E. coli. This inhibition can be relieved by adding lactose or isopropyl-β-D-thiogalactopyranoside (IPTG).
  10073..10882   +  CDS            KanR: aminoglycoside phosphotransferase; aph(3')-Ia; confers resistance to kanamycin in bacteria or G418 (Geneticin®) in eukaryotes
