[The description below was written by a language model from this plasmid's Addgene catalogue record and pLannotate feature annotations shown in this document.]
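Description:
LSB-hsa-miR-503-5p is an 11 kb mammalian expression plasmid built on the Low Sensor Backbone (LSB) and designed as a two-colour fluorescent sensor of microRNA activity. It replicates in E. coli from a high-copy ColE1/pUC-type origin and carries both β-lactamase (AmpR) and an aph(3')-Ia kanamycin resistance gene, so it is selected with the two antibiotics together. A puromycin N-acetyltransferase gene followed by a rabbit β-globin poly(A) signal allows selection in mammalian cells. No promoter driving this gene is annotated in the feature table.

The payload consists of two parallel transcription units with the same architecture: an EF-1α core promoter with its intron A, a fluorescent protein coding sequence flanked by Gateway attB1 and attB2 recombination scars (with attB4 upstream of the promoter), and a β-globin 3' region with its poly(A) signal. The first unit expresses the red protein mKate2 and the second the blue protein EBFP2. According to the record, a target site for human miR-503-5p lies in the 3' UTR of the mKate2 transcript. It is not annotated as a separate feature, but there is an unannotated gap between attB2 and the β-globin sequence in that unit. Cellular miR-503-5p represses mKate2, while EBFP2 lacks the target and serves as an internal reference for plasmid dosage and expression, so miRNA activity is read as the reduction of red relative to blue fluorescence.

The depositor notes that the repeated poly(A) elements make the plasmid inherently unstable. The physical plasmid also differs slightly from the depositor sequence, including short insertions flanking the puromycin gene that do not affect selection.
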