Addgene plasmid #103580: LSB-hsa-miR-503-5p
Purpose: Used to sense miRNA activity using fluorescence based tools. hsa-miR-503-5p target in 3' UTR of of mKate. miRNA activity can be measured by the repression of mKate2 relative to EBFP2 fluorescent proteins . Plasmid is inherently unstable; please see Depositor Comments
Depositing lab: Ron Weiss. Depositing organization: Massachusetts Institute of Technology. Publication: A mixed antagonistic/synergistic miRNA repression model enables accurate predictions of multi-input miRNA sensor activity. Gam JJ, Babb J, Weiss R. Nat Commun. 2018 Jun 22;9(1):2430. doi: 10.1038/s41467-018-04575-0. PubMed 29934631.
Backbone
  Vector backbone: Low Sensor Backbone (LSB)
  Vector type: Mammalian Expression, Synthetic Biology
Growth in bacteria
  Bacterial resistance: Ampicillin and Kanamycin, 100 & 50 μg/mL
  Growth temperature: 30°C
  Growth strain: NEB Stable
  Copy number: High Copy
Gene/Insert
  Gene/Insert name: hsa-miR-503-5p target
  Species: H. sapiens (human)
  Entrez Gene: MIR503 (a.k.a. MIRN503, hsa-mir-503, mir-503)
  Promoter: EF-1a
  Cloning method: Gibson Cloning
Terms and licenses: Academic/Nonprofit Terms; Industry Terms: Not Available to Industry
Depositor comments: Please note that this plasmid is inherently unstable due to a repeating poly A element. We recommend performing a diagnostic digest on multiple colonies upon receipt. The depositors would like to note the presence of several discrepancies between the depositor sequence and physical plasmid sequence. In particular, the sequences upstream and downstream of the puromycin coding region have 10 bp insertions which do not affect the ability to perform puromycin selection. The sequences for those regions within the physical plasmids are as follows: Upstream of Puro: GAATTCGACCGCCTGTCTCAAGGTGCCACC; Downstream of Puro: GCTTTGAGACTACGCGTGAATTCACTCCTC. Please contact if you are interested in this plasmid prior to placing an order.
How to cite: LSB-hsa-miR-503-5p was a gift from Ron Weiss (Addgene plasmid # 103580 ; http://n2t.net/addgene:103580 ; RRID:Addgene_103580)
