>Addgene plasmid #103580 | LSB-hsa-miR-503-5p | depositor partial sequence | sequence record 196209 | hsa-miR-503-5p target
CTGCAGAACTGTTCCCGCTGCTA
