>Addgene plasmid #103580 | LSB-hsa-miR-503-5p | addgene partial sequence | sequence record 226550 | mKate2-F 5'-ACCCGCTAAGAACCTCAAGA-3'
AGGAGGCCGACAAAGAGACATACGTCGAGCAGCACGAGGTGGCTGTGGCCAGATACTGCGACCTCCCTAG
CAAACTGGGGCACAAACTTAATTGAGAATTCTACCACCCAGCTTTCTTGTACAAAGTGGTACGTCTCAAG
ACCAGAGGTCTCTGCTTCTCCTTCCCTGCAGAACTGTTCCCGCTGCTACTGCAGAACTGTTCCCGCTGCT
ACTGCAGAACTGTTCCCGCTGCTACTGCAGAACTGTTCCCGCTGCTACAACCAGAAGAGACCTGTGCTTC
ACTCCTC
